Addgene plasmid #170848: pAAV-VTKD3
Purpose: (Empty Backbone) AAV backbone for Flp-dependent transgene expression of any transgene in cortical interneurons under the control of the Dlx enhancer.
Depositing lab: Jordane Dimidschstein. Depositing organization: Broad Institute. Publication: A versatile viral toolkit for functional discovery in the nervous system. Pouchelon G, Vergara J, McMahon J, Gorissen BL, Lin JD, Vormstein-Schneider D, Niehaus JL, Burbridge TJ, Wester JC, Sherer M, Fernandez-Otero M, Allaway KC, Pelkey K, Chittajallu R, McBain CJ, Fan M, Nasse JS, Wildenberg GA, Fishell G, Dimidschstein J. Cell Rep Methods. 2022 May 26;2(6):100225. doi: 10.1016/j.crmeth.2022.100225. eCollection 2022 Jun 20. PubMed 35784651.
Backbone
  Vector backbone: pAAV-VTKD3
  Vector type: Mammalian Expression, AAV
Growth in bacteria
  Bacterial resistance: Ampicillin, 100 μg/mL
  Growth temperature: 37°C
  Growth strain: NEB Stable
  Copy number: High Copy
Gene/Insert
  Gene/Insert name: None
Terms and licenses: Academic/Nonprofit Terms; Industry Terms: Not Available to Industry
How to cite: pAAV-VTKD3 was a gift from Jordane Dimidschstein (Addgene plasmid # 170848 ; http://n2t.net/addgene:170848 ; RRID:Addgene_170848)
