[The description below was written by a language model from this plasmid's Addgene catalogue record and pLannotate feature annotations shown in this document.]
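Description:
pAAV-VTKD3 is an empty adeno-associated virus transfer backbone of about 4.9 kb, designed for Flp-dependent expression of a user-supplied transgene in cortical interneurons under control of the Dlx enhancer. It carries no insert. In bacteria it is maintained as a high-copy plasmid through a ColE1/pUC-type origin and selected with ampicillin via the bla gene and its promoter. An f1 phage origin is also present, along with short annotated remnants of the pBR322 bom and rop regions.

The expression cassette lies between AAV2 inverted terminal repeats, which are the cis elements needed for replication and packaging of the recombinant genome. The right ITR is annotated in full, whereas the left one is detected only as two short fragments. The Dlx enhancer named in the catalogue entry, and any associated minimal promoter, are not called by the automated annotation; they presumably lie in the unannotated stretch upstream of the chimeric β-globin/immunoglobulin intron, but the feature table does not confirm this.

Downstream of the intron, a pUC-type multiple cloning site is flanked by two minimal FRT sites in opposite orientation. Each of these is adjacent to a sequence scored as a β-globin intron fragment, which may be a mis-annotated additional recombinase site. This arrangement is consistent with a flip-type switch: a transgene cloned in the inverted orientation stays silent until Flp recombinase reorients it relative to the enhancer. A WPRE and a bovine growth hormone polyadenylation signal follow the cassette to improve transcript stability and 3′ end processing. The backbone is intended for intersectional experiments in which both enhancer specificity and Flp expression restrict transgene delivery.
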