Features (pLannotate 1.2.2; 18 found; start..end, strand, type, name):
     40..67      +  repeat_region  AAV2 ITR (fragment): inverted terminal repeat of adeno-associated virus serotype 2 inverted
     96..123     +  repeat_region  AAV2 ITR (fragment): inverted terminal repeat of adeno-associated virus serotype 2 inverted
    901..1033    +  intron         chimeric intron: chimera between introns from human β-globin and immunoglobulin heavy chain genes
   1076..1109    +  protein_bind   FRT (minimal): supports FLP-mediated excision but not integration (Turan and Bode, 2011) FLP recombinase from the Saccharomyces cerevisiae 2μ plasmid
   1110..1159    -  intron         β-globin intron (fragment): internally truncated intron from human β-globin
   1205..1261    +  misc_feature   MCS: pUC18/19 multiple cloning site
   1272..1305    -  protein_bind   FRT (minimal): supports FLP-mediated excision but not integration (Turan and Bode, 2011) FLP recombinase from the Saccharomyces cerevisiae 2μ plasmid
   1306..1356    -  intron         β-globin intron (fragment): internally truncated intron from human β-globin
   1398..1986    +  misc_feature   WPRE: woodchuck hepatitis virus posttranscriptional regulatory element
   1994..2218    +  polyA_signal   bGH poly(A) signal: bovine growth hormone polyadenylation signal
   2220..2360    +  repeat_region  AAV2 ITR: inverted terminal repeat of adeno-associated virus serotype 2 inverted
   2365..2416    -  misc_feature   bom (fragment): basis of mobility region from pBR322
   2435..2890    +  rep_origin     f1 ori (sequence partly withheld): f1 bacteriophage origin of replication; arrow indicates direction of (+) strand synthesis
   2891..2940    -  misc_feature   bom (fragment): basis of mobility region from pBR322
   3042..3077    -  CDS            rop (fragment): Rop protein, which maintains plasmids at low copy number; rop
   3172..3276    +  promoter       AmpR promoter: bla
   3277..4137    +  CDS            AmpR: β-lactamase; bla; confers resistance to ampicillin, carbenicillin, and related antibiotics
   4308..4896    +  rep_origin     ori: high-copy-number ColE1/pMB1/pBR322/pUC origin of replication
>Addgene plasmid #170848 | pAAV-VTKD3 | addgene full sequence | sequence record 337185 | Addgene NGS Result
GCCTTTTGCTGGCCTTTTGCTCACATGTCCTGCAGGCAGCTGCGCGCTCGCTCGCTCACTGAGGCCGCCC
GGGCGTCGGGCGACCTTTGGTCGCCCGGCCTCAGTGAGCGAGCGAGCGCGCAGAGAGGGAGTGGCCAACT
CCATCACTAGGGGTTCCTGCTAGACTGCAGAGGGCCCGCGGCCGCACGCGTTTATTCAGAATGTTATGCA
CTCACAGTGGTTTGGCATGCATCTGGTGAATTTTTTTTAACGAAAAATTAGTGTTGGTTTCGATGTATGG
TAGCATTCTCCCTAACGTAATTTGAATAATTCAGCAAAGCCCCACTACCAGCTGTACTTCTGCAGCCTCT
TCCATTCTTTTCAGCATTATAATTTTGGTTAATTTTCAATTTTAGGTCCTACGTCTCTGCAATTTGTGTA
TGAATAACAGAATAATTTCCCTCTTTTGTTTCGCCTTTCCTGTTCCTGAATCTAAATAAAGATGGCTTTT
TAGTATTAAAAGTGGAAGAAAATTACAGGTAATTATCTTTGACGGTAAAAACGCTGTAATCAGCGGGCTA
CATGAAAAATTACTCTAATTATGGCTGCATTTAAGAGAATGGAAAAAAACCTTCTTGTGGATAAAAACCT
TAAATTGTCCCCAATGTCTGCTTCAAATTGGATGGCACTGCAGCTGGAGGCTTTGTTCAGAATTGATCCT
GGGGAGCTACGAACCCAAAGTTTCACAGTAGGAAGCTAGATATCGTTTAAACTTCCTGCAGCCCGGGCTG
GGCATAAAAGTCAGGGCAGAGCCATCTATTGCTTACATTTGCTTCTAGCCTGCAAGTCGAGGAGCGCAGC
CTTCCAGAAGCAGAGCGCGGCGCCTTAAGCTGCAGAAGTTGGTCGTGAGGCACTGGGCACGTAAGTATCA
AGGTTACAAGACAGGTTTAAGGAGACCAATAGAAACTGGGCTTGTCGAGACAGAGAAGACTCTTGCGTTT
CTGATAGGCACCTATTGGTCTTACTGACATCCACTTTGCCTTTCTCTCCACAGGTGTCCACTCCCAGTTC
AATTACAGCTCTTAAGAAAGCTAGCGAAGTTCCTATTCTCTAGAAAGTATAGGAACTTCGCAGAATGGTA
GCTGGATTGTAGCTGCTATTAGCAATATGAAACCTCTTAGAAGTTCCTATTCTTCAAAAGGTATAGGAAC
TTCAACGCGCCCTAGAATTCGAGCTCGGTACCCGGGGATCCTCTAGAGTCGACCTGCAGGCATGCAAGCT
TGGTGGCTAGCGAAGTTCCTATACTTTCTAGAGAATAGGAACTTCTTGCCTTAACCCAGAAATTATCACT
GTTATTCTTTAGAATGGTGCAAAGAGAAGTTCCTATACCTTTTGAAGAATAGGAACTTCGGCGCGCCAAT
CAACCTCTGGATTACAAAATTTGTGAAAGATTGACTGGTATTCTTAACTATGTTGCTCCTTTTACGCTAT
GTGGATACGCTGCTTTAATGCCTTTGTATCATGCTATTGCTTCCCGTATGGCTTTCATTTTCTCCTCCTT
GTATAAATCCTGGTTGCTGTCTCTTTATGAGGAGTTGTGGCCCGTTGTCAGGCAACGTGGCGTGGTGTGC
ACTGTGTTTGCTGACGCAACCCCCACTGGTTGGGGCATTGCCACCACCTGTCAGCTCCTTTCCGGGACTT
TCGCTTTCCCCCTCCCTATTGCCACGGCGGAACTCATCGCCGCCTGCCTTGCCCGCTGCTGGACAGGGGC
TCGGCTGTTGGGCACTGACAATTCCGTGGTGTTGTCGGGGAAGCTGACGTCCTTTCCATGGCTGCTCGCC
TGTGTTGCCACCTGGATTCTGCGCGGGACGTCCTTCTGCTACGTCCCTTCGGCCCTCAATCCAGCGGACC
TTCCTTCCCGCGGCCTGCTGCCGGCTCTGCGGCCTCTTCCGCGTCTTCGCCTTCGCCCTCAGACGAGTCG
GATCTCCCTTTGGGCCGCCTCCCCGCCTGGATCCTGTGCCTTCTAGTTGCCAGCCATCTGTTGTTTGCCC
CTCCCCCGTGCCTTCCTTGACCCTGGAAGGTGCCACTCCCACTGTCCTTTCCTAATAAAATGAGGAAATT
GCATCGCATTGTCTGAGTAGGTGTCATTCTATTCTGGGGGGTGGGGTGGGGCAGGACAGCAAGGGGGAGG
ATTGGGAAGACAATAGCAGGCATGCTGGGGATGCGGTGGGCTCTATGGCAGGAACCCCTAGTGATGGAGT
TGGCCACTCCCTCTCTGCGCGCTCGCTCGCTCACTGAGGCCGGGCGACCAAAGGTCGCCCGACGCCCGGG
CTTTGCCCGGGCGGCCTCAGTGAGCGAGCGAGCGCGCAGCTGCCTGCAGGGGCGCCTGATGCGGTATTTT
CTCCTTACGCATCTGTGCGGTATTTCACACCGCATA
[95 nt withheld, positions 2417-2511]
T
[46 nt withheld, positions 2513-2558]
C
[141 nt withheld, positions 2560-2700]
CCTTTGACGTTGGAGTCCACGTTCTTT
[37 nt withheld, positions 2728-2764]
ACTCTATCTCGGGCTATTCTTTTGATTTATAAGGGATTTTGCCGATTTCGGTCTATTGGTTAAAAAATGA
GCTGATTTAACAAAAATTTAACGCGAATTTTAACAAAATATTAACGTTTACAATTTTATGGTGCACTCTC
AGTACAATCTGCTCTGATGCCGCATAGTTAAGCCAGCCCCGACACCCGCCAACACCCGCTGACGCGCCCT
GACGGGCTTGTCTGCTCCCGGCATCCGCTTACAGACAAGCTGTGACCGTCTCCGGGAGCTGCATGTGTCA
GAGGTTTTCACCGTCATCACCGAAACGCGCGAGACGAAAGGGCCTCGTGATACGCCTATTTTTATAGGTT
AATGTCATGATAATAATGGTTTCTTAGACGTCAGGTGGCACTTTTCGGGGAAATGTGCGCGGAACCCCTA
TTTGTTTATTTTTCTAAATACATTCAAATATGTATCCGCTCATGAGACAATAACCCTGATAAATGCTTCA
ATAATATTGAAAAAGGAAGAGTATGAGTATTCAACATTTCCGTGTCGCCCTTATTCCCTTTTTTGCGGCA
TTTTGCCTTCCTGTTTTTGCTCACCCAGAAACGCTGGTGAAAGTAAAAGATGCTGAAGATCAGTTGGGTG
CACGAGTGGGTTACATCGAACTGGATCTCAACAGCGGTAAGATCCTTGAGAGTTTTCGCCCCGAAGAACG
TTTTCCAATGATGAGCACTTTTAAAGTTCTGCTATGTGGCGCGGTATTATCCCGTATTGACGCCGGGCAA
GAGCAACTCGGTCGCCGCATACACTATTCTCAGAATGACTTGGTTGAGTACTCACCAGTCACAGAAAAGC
ATCTTACGGATGGCATGACAGTAAGAGAATTATGCAGTGCTGCCATAACCATGAGTGATAACACTGCGGC
CAACTTACTTCTGACAACGATCGGAGGACCGAAGGAGCTAACCGCTTTTTTGCACAACATGGGGGATCAT
GTAACTCGCCTTGATCGTTGGGAACCGGAGCTGAATGAAGCCATACCAAACGACGAGCGTGACACCACGA
TGCCTGTAGCAATGGCAACAACGTTGCGCAAACTATTAACTGGCGAACTACTTACTCTAGCTTCCCGGCA
ACAATTAATAGACTGGATGGAGGCGGATAAAGTTGCAGGACCACTTCTGCGCTCGGCCCTTCCGGCTGGC
TGGTTTATTGCTGATAAATCTGGAGCCGGTGAGCGTGGGTCTCGCGGTATCATTGCAGCACTGGGGCCAG
ATGGTAAGCCCTCCCGTATCGTAGTTATCTACACGACGGGGAGTCAGGCAACTATGGATGAACGAAATAG
ACAGATCGCTGAGATAGGTGCCTCACTGATTAAGCATTGGTAACTGTCAGACCAAGTTTACTCATATATA
CTTTAGATTGATTTAAAACTTCATTTTTAATTTAAAAGGATCTAGGTGAAGATCCTTTTTGATAATCTCA
TGACCAAAATCCCTTAACGTGAGTTTTCGTTCCACTGAGCGTCAGACCCCGTAGAAAAGATCAAAGGATC
TTCTTGAGATCCTTTTTTTCTGCGCGTAATCTGCTGCTTGCAAACAAAAAAACCACCGCTACCAGCGGTG
GTTTGTTTGCCGGATCAAGAGCTACCAACTCTTTTTCCGAAGGTAACTGGCTTCAGCAGAGCGCAGATAC
CAAATACTGTTCTTCTAGTGTAGCCGTAGTTAGGCCACCACTTCAAGAACTCTGTAGCACCGCCTACATA
CCTCGCTCTGCTAATCCTGTTACCAGTGGCTGCTGCCAGTGGCGATAAGTCGTGTCTTACCGGGTTGGAC
TCAAGACGATAGTTACCGGATAAGGCGCAGCGGTCGGGCTGAACGGGGGGTTCGTGCACACAGCCCAGCT
TGGAGCGAACGACCTACACCGAACTGAGATACCTACAGCGTGAGCTATGAGAAAGCGCCACGCTTCCCGA
AGGGAGAAAGGCGGACAGGTATCCGGTAAGCGGCAGGGTCGGAACAGGAGAGCGCACGAGGGAGCTTCCA
GGGGGAAACGCCTGGTATCTTTATAGTCCTGTCGGGTTTCGCCACCTCTGACTTGAGCGTCGATTTTTGT
GATGCTCGTCAGGGGGGCGGAGCCTATGGAAAAACGCCAGCAACGCGGCCTTTTTACGGTTCCTG
